Addgene plasmid #67362: pDSHA-ARL8B-Myc
Purpose: Mammalian expression of hArl8b with C-term Myc tag
Depositing lab: Richard Kahn. Depositing organization: Emory University. Publication: Tool box: Plasmids for the expression or knockdown of human ARF Family GTPases (ARF/ARL/SAR) and their co-expression in bacteria with N-myristoyltransferases. Kerr SC, Kahn RA. Cell Logist. 2015 Sep 21;5(3):e1090523. doi: 10.1080/21592799.2015.1090523. eCollection 2015 Jul-Sep. PubMed 27057421.
Backbone
  Vector backbone: pDS_Myc-X
  Vector type: Mammalian Expression
  Selectable markers: Neomycin (select with G418)
Growth in bacteria
  Bacterial resistance: Kanamycin, 50 μg/mL
  Growth temperature: 37°C
  Growth strain: DH5alpha
  Copy number: High Copy
Gene/Insert
  Gene/Insert name: ARL8B (alt name: pRK15n-Myc)
  Species: H. sapiens (human)
  Entrez Gene: ARL8B (a.k.a. ARL10C, Gie1)
  Promoter: CMV
  Tag / fusion protein: Myc (C terminal on backbone)
  Cloning method: Gateway Cloning
  Sequencing primers: 5′ CMV-F; 3′ T7
Terms and licenses: Academic/Nonprofit Terms; Industry Terms: Not Available to Industry
How to cite: pDSHA-ARL8B-Myc was a gift from Richard Kahn (Addgene plasmid # 67362 ; http://n2t.net/addgene:67362 ; RRID:Addgene_67362)
