[The description below was written by a language model from this plasmid's Addgene catalogue record.]
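Description:
pDSHA-ARL8B-Myc is a mammalian expression plasmid built on the pDS_Myc-X backbone that drives production of human ARL8B (also known as ARL10C or Gie1), a member of the ARF family of small regulatory GTPases. The ARL8B coding sequence was introduced by Gateway recombination cloning and sits downstream of the CMV promoter, a strong constitutive viral promoter widely used for high-level expression in cultured mammalian cells. A Myc epitope supplied by the backbone is fused to the C terminus of the protein, so the expressed ARL8B can be detected or immunoprecipitated with anti-Myc antibodies without needing an ARL8B-specific reagent. Although the plasmid name contains "HA", the record lists only the Myc tag and does not describe an HA epitope.

In bacteria the plasmid is maintained at high copy number under kanamycin selection; the origin of replication is not named in the record. For mammalian cells, it carries a neomycin resistance marker, allowing G418 selection of stable transfectants in addition to transient expression. The record gives no feature table, so details such as the polyadenylation signal, the residual Gateway recombination sites flanking the insert, and the exact arrangement of the resistance cassette are not stated. The presence of a T7 primer site on the 3′ side of the insert is implied by the listed sequencing primers. The construct belongs to a collection of plasmids assembled as a toolbox for expressing or knocking down human ARF, ARL and SAR GTPases, and is suited to localisation, interaction and overexpression studies of tagged ARL8B in mammalian cells.
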