>Addgene plasmid #67362 | pDSHA-ARL8B-Myc | addgene partial sequence | sequence record 119403 | T7 5'-TAATACGACTCACTATAGGG-3'
ATTAAGGTACCGGGCCCTACAGATCCTCTTCAGAGATGAGTTTCTGCTCCATCTCGAATCGAACCACTTT
GTACAAGAAAGCTGGGTCGCTTCTTCTAGATTTTGAATGCTGAATAAGCCACTGAAGTGTGATATCTATA
TTATCCTTTTCTTTGCAAGAAATTGAATAGCAGCAAATTTCTCTATCCTGAATAGCAGACAGATTCATTT
TTTCAATTAGCTGTTTCTCATCCAAGGCATTAGGAAGATCTCTCTTGTTTCCAAGCACTAGCACTGGAAT
TCCTTGTAACTGTGGTTTATCTAGAAGATTATGTAGCTCATTTCGGGAAGCTTCTATCTTTTCACGATCT
GCAGCATCTATCATGTAAACAATAGCATTGACTCCTCTGCAATACCGCTCCCACATGCTTCGAAATCGGG
GTTGTCCTCCTATGTCCCAGATCTTTATTGTGACGTTACCTTTAGTTACCTTCCTCATGTTGAAGCCCAC
TGTGGGTATCATATCTTCACTGAATTGACCTGACGCGATGACATTGACGAAGGTGGTCTTGCCCGAGTAC
TGCAGCCCCACGAGCGTCAGCTCCATCTCTTCCTTCCAGAAGAGCGAACGGAACCAGTCCAGCAGGCGGG
AGATGAGCGCCAGCATGGTTTATCTCCTTCTAAGCCTGCTTTTTTGTACAAACTTGTTTGATTCGAGTGT
CGACGGTATCGATAAGCTTGATATCGAATTCCTGCAGCCCGGGGGATCCGCCCGGGCTAGAGCGGCCGCC
ACCGCGGTGGAGCTCCAGCTTTTGTTCCCTTTAGTGAGGGTTAATTTCGAGCTTGGCGTAATCGCTAGCG
GATCTGACGGTTCACTAAACCAGCTCTGCTTATATAGACCTCCCACCGTACACGCCTACCGCCCATTTGC
GTCAATGGGGGCGGAGTTGTTACGACATTTTGGAAAGTCCCG
